Addgene plasmid #47938: pClneoMyc MOB1 T12/35A
Purpose: expresses Myc tagged human MOB1 containing T12A and T35A mutations
Depositing lab: Yutaka Hata. Depositing organization: Institute of Science Tokyo. Publication: Roles of mammalian sterile 20-like kinase 2-dependent phosphorylations of Mps one binder 1B in the activation of nuclear Dbf2-related kinases. Bao Y, Sumita K, Kudo T, Withanage K, Nakagawa K, Ikeda M, Ohno K, Wang Y, Hata Y. Genes Cells. 2009 Dec;14(12):1369-81. doi: 10.1111/j.1365-2443.2009.01354.x. Epub 2009 Nov 16. PubMed 19919647.
Backbone
  Vector backbone: pCI-neo
  Backbone manufacturer: Promega
  Vector type: Mammalian Expression
  Selectable markers: Neomycin (select with G418)
Growth in bacteria
  Bacterial resistance: Ampicillin, 100 μg/mL
  Growth temperature: 37°C
  Growth strain: DH5alpha
  Copy number: High Copy
Gene/Insert
  Gene/Insert name: MOB1A
  Species: H. sapiens (human)
  Mutation: T12A and T35A
  Entrez Gene: MOB1A (a.k.a. C2orf6, MATS1, MOB1, MOBK1B, MOBKL1B, Mob4B)
  Promoter: CMV
  Tag / fusion protein: Myc (N terminal on backbone)
  Cloning method: Restriction Enzyme; 5′ cloning site MluI (unknown if destroyed); 3′ cloning site SalI (unknown if destroyed)
  Sequencing primers: 5′ CMV-F; 3′ T3
Terms and licenses: Academic/Nonprofit Terms; Industry Terms: Not Available to Industry
How to cite: pClneoMyc MOB1 T12/35A was a gift from Yutaka Hata (Addgene plasmid # 47938 ; http://n2t.net/addgene:47938 ; RRID:Addgene_47938)
