[The description below was written by a language model from this plasmid's Addgene catalogue record.]
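Description:
pClneoMyc MOB1 T12/35A is a mammalian expression plasmid built on the pCI-neo backbone, modified to carry an N-terminal Myc epitope tag upstream of the cloning site. It is propagated in E. coli as a high-copy plasmid under ampicillin selection. It also carries a neomycin resistance marker, so transfected mammalian cells can be selected with G418, for example to derive stable lines. No feature table accompanies the record, so details of the origin of replication, polyadenylation signals and other backbone elements are not stated here.

The insert is human MOB1A (also known as MOB1, MOBKL1B or MATS1), cloned between MluI and SalI sites by restriction cloning; the record does not say whether these sites survived. Expression is driven by the CMV promoter, a strong constitutive promoter in most mammalian cell types, and the protein is made as a Myc-MOB1 fusion that can be detected or immunoprecipitated with anti-Myc antibodies. The coding sequence carries two substitutions, T12A and T35A, which replace threonines with non-phosphorylatable alanines.

The associated publication concerns MST2-dependent phosphorylation of MOB1 and its role in activating NDR kinases. In that context, the construct most plausibly serves as a phosphorylation-deficient mutant, to be compared with wild-type MOB1 when testing how modification at these two residues affects kinase binding and activation in the Hippo-related signalling pathway. The record itself states the purpose only as expressing Myc-tagged human MOB1 with the T12A and T35A mutations.
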