>Addgene plasmid #47938 | pClneoMyc MOB1 T12/35A | addgene partial sequence | sequence record 70527 | CMV-F 5'-CGCAAATGGGCGGTAGGCGTG-3'
AACCGTCAGATCACTAGAAGCTTTATTGCGGTAGTTTATCACAGTTAAATTGCTAACGCAGTCAGTGCTT
CTGACACAACAGTCTCGAACTTAAGCTGCAGTGACTCTCTTAAGGTAGCCTTGCAGAAGTTGGTCGTGAG
GCACTGGGCAGGTAAGTATCAAGGTTACAAGACAGGTTTAAGGAGACCAATAGAAACTGGGCTTGTCGAG
ACAGAGAAGACTCTTGCGTTTCTGATAGGCACCTATTGGTCTTACTGACATCCACTTTGCCTTTCTCTCC
ACAGGTGTCCACTCCCAGTTCAATTACAGCTCTTAAGGCTAGAGTACTTAATACGACTCACTATAGGCTA
GCAGACCCCCCAACATGGAGCAGAAGCTTATCAGCGAGGAGGACCTGCTCGAGGAATTCACGCGTATGAG
CTTCCTCTTCAGCAGCCGCTCTTCTAAAGCATTCAAACCAAAGAAGAATATCCCTGAAGGATCTCATCAG
TATGAACTCTTAAAACATGCAGAAGCAGCTCTAGGAAGTGGGAATCTGAGACAAGCTGTTATGTTGCCTG
AGGGAGAGGATCTCAATGAATGGATTGCTGTGAACACTGTGGATTTCTTTAACCAGATCAACATGTTATA
TGGAACTATTACAGAATTCTGCACTGAAGCAAGCTGTCCAGTCATGTCTGCAGGTCCGAGATATGAATAT
CACTGGGCAGATGGTACTAATATTAAAAAGCCAATCAAATGTTCTGCACCAAAATACATTGACTATTTGA
TGACTTGGGTTCAAGATCAGCTTGATGATGAAACTCTTTTTCCTTCTAAGATTGGTGTCCCATTTCCCAA
AAACTTTATGTCTGTGGCAAAGACTATTCTAAAGCGTCTGTTC
